>Addgene plasmid #189633 | pLenti_mpx_AsCas12a_h7SK(PacI)_U6(I-SceI)_PGK-puro | addgene full sequence | sequence record 414902 | Addgene NGS Result
GTCGACGGATCGGGAGATCTCCCGATCCCCTATGGTGCACTCTCAGTACAATCTGCTCTGATGCCGCATA
GTTAAGCCAGTATCTGCTCCCTGCTTGTGTGTTGGAGGTCGCTGAGTAGTGCGCGAGCAAAATTTAAGCT
ACAACAAGGCAAGGCTTGACCGACAATTGCATGAAGAATCTGCTTAGGGTTAGGCGTTTTGCGCTGCTTC
GCGATGTACGGGCCAGATATACGCGTTGACATTGATTATTGACTAGTTATTAATAGTAATCAATTACGGG
GTCATTAGTTCATAGCCCATATATGGAGTTCCGCGTTACATAACTTACGGTAAATGGCCCGCCTGGCTGA
CCGCCCAACGACCCCCGCCCATTGACGTCAATAATGACGTATGTTCCCATAGTAACGCCAATAGGGACTT
TCCATTGACGTCAATGGGTGGAGTATTTACGGTAAACTGCCCACTTGGCAGTACATCAAGTGTATCATAT
GCCAAGTACGCCCCCTATTGACGTCAATGACGGTAAATGGCCCGCCTGGCATTATGCCCAGTACATGACC
TTATGGGACTTTCCTACTTGGCAGTACATCTACGTATTAGTCATCGCTATTACCATGGTGATGCGGTTTT
GGCAGTACATCAATGGGCGTGGATAGCGGTTTGACTCACGGGGATTTCCAAGTCTCCACCCCATTGACGT
CAATGGGAGTTTGTTTTGGCACCAAAATCAACGGGACTTTCCAAAATGTCGTAACAACTCCGCCCCATTG
ACGCAAATGGGCGGTAGGCGTGTACGGTGGGAGGTCTATATAAGCAGCGCGTTTTGCCTGTACTGGGTCT
CTCTGGTTAGACCAGATCTGAGCCTGGGAGCTCTCTGGCTAACTAGGGAACCCACTGCTTAAGCCTCAAT
AAAGCTTGCCTTGAGTGCTTCAAGTAGTGTGTGCCCGTCTGTTGTGTGACTCTGGTAACTAGAGATCCCT
CAGACCCTTTTAGTCAGTGTGGAAAATCTCTAGCAGTGGCGCCCGAACAGGGACTTGAAAGCGAAAGGGA
AACCAGAGGAGCTCTCTCGACGCAGGACTCGGCTTGCTGAAGCGCGCACGGCAAGAGGCGAGGGGCGGCG
ACTGGTGAGTACGCCAAAAATTTTGACTAGCGGAGGCTAGAAGGAGAGAGATGGGTGCGAGAGCGTCAGT
ATTAAGCGGGGGAGAATTAGATCGCGATGGGAAAAAATTCGGTTAAGGCCAGGGGGAAAGAAAAAATATA
AATTAAAACATATAGTATGGGCAAGCAGGGAGCTAGAACGATTCGCAGTTAATCCTGGCCTGTTAGAAAC
ATCAGAAGGCTGTAGACAAATACTGGACAGCTACAACCATCCCTTCAGACAGGATCAGAAGAACTTAGAT
CATTATATAATACAGTAGCAACCCTCTATTGTGTGCATCAAAGGATAGAGATAAAAGACACCAAGGAAGC
TTTAGACAAGATAGAGGAAGAGCAAAACAAAAGTAAGACCACCGCACAGCAAGCGGCCGCTGATCTTCAG
ACCTGGAGGAGGAGATATGAGGGACAATTGGAGAAGTGAATTATATAAATATAAAGTAGTAAAAATTGAA
CCATTAGGAGTAGCACCCACCAAGGCAAAGAGAAGAGTGGTGCAGAGAGAAAAAAGAGCAGTGGGAATAG
GAGCTTTGTTCCTTGGGTTCTTGGGAGCAGCAGGAAGCACTATGGGCGCAGCGTCAATGACGCTGACGGT
ACAGGCCAGACAATTATTGTCTGGTATAGTGCAGCAGCAGAACAATTTGCTGAGGGCTATTGAGGCGCAA
CAGCATCTGTTGCAACTCACAGTCTGGGGCATCAAGCAGCTCCAGGCAAGAATCCTGGCTGTGGAAAGAT
ACCTAAAGGATCAACAGCTCCTGGGGATTTGGGGTTGCTCTGGAAAACTCATTTGCACCACTGCTGTGCC
TTGGAATGCTAGTTGGAGTAATAAATCTCTGGAACAGATTTGGAATCACACGACCTGGATGGAGTGGGAC
AGAGAAATTAACAATTACACAAGCTTAATACACTCCTTAATTGAAGAATCGCAAAACCAGCAAGAAAAGA
ATGAACAAGAATTATTGGAATTAGATAAATGGGCAAGTTTGTGGAATTGGTTTAACATAACAAATTGGCT
GTGGTATATAAAATTATTCATAATGATAGTAGGAGGCTTGGTAGGTTTAAGAATAGTTTTTGCTGTACTT
TCTATAGTGAATAGAGTTAGGCAGGGATATTCACCATTATCGTTTCAGACCCACCTCCCAACCCCGAGGG
GACCCGACAGGCCCGAAGGAATAGAAGAAGAAGGTGGAGAGAGAGACAGAGACAGATCCATTCGATTAGT
GAACGGATCGGCACTGCGTGCGCCAATTCTGCAGACAAATGGCAGTATTCATCCACAATTTTAAAAGAAA
AGGGGGGATTGGGGGGTACAGTGCAGGGGAAAGAATAGTAGACATAATAGCAACAGACATACAAACTAAA
GAATTACAAAAACAAATTACAAAAATTCAAAATTTTCGGGTTTATTACAGGGACAGCAGAGATCCAGTTT
GGTTAGTACCGGGCCCTACGCGTCTGCAGTATTTAGCATGCCCCACCCATCTGCAAGGCATTCTGGATAG
TGTCAAAACAGCCGGAAATCAAGTCCGTTTATCTCAAACTTTAGCATTTTGGGAATAAATGATATTTGCT
ATGCTGGTTAAATTAGATTTTAGTTAAATTTCCTGCTGAAGCTCTAGTACGATAAGCAACTTGACCTAAG
TGTAAAGTTGAGACTTCCTTCAGGTTTATATAGCTTGTGCGCCGCTTGGGTACCTCGTAATTTCTACTCT
TGTAGATACGAATTAATTAATGTTAATTAATTTTTTAGCCGAACTGTTTCACACTCACGCGTCCAAGGTC
GGGCAGGAAGAGGGCCTATTTCCCATGATTCCTTCATATTTGCATATACGATACAAGGCTGTTAGAGAGA
TAATTAGAATTAATTTGACTGTAAACACAAAGATATTAGTACAAAATACGTGACGTAGAAAGTAATAATT
TCTTGGGTAGTTTGCAGTTTTAAAATTATGTTTTAAAATGGACTATCATATGCTTACCGTAACTTGAAAG
TATTTCGATTTCTTGGCTTTATATATCTTGTGGAAAGGACGAAACACCGGTAATTTCTACTCTTGTAGAT
AATAGGGATAACAGGGTAATAGCTTTTTTGAATTCGCTAGCAAGCTTGGGATCCAATTCTACCGGGTAGG
GGAGGCGCTTTTCCCAAGGCAGTCTGGAGCATGCGCTTTAGCAGCCCCGCTGGGCACTTGGCGCTACACA
AGTGGCCTCTGGCCTCGCACACATTCCACATCCACCGGTAGGCGCCAACCGGCTCCGTTCTTTGGTGGCC
CCTTCGCGCCACCTTCTACTCCTCCCCTAGTCAGGAAGTTCCCCCCCGCCCCGCAGCTCGCGTCGTGCAG
GACGTGACAAATGGAAGTAGCACGTCTCACTAGTCTCGTGCAGATGGACAGCACCGCTGAGCAATGGAAG
CGGGTAGGCCTTTGGGGCAGCGGCCAATAGCAGCTTTGCTCCTTCGCTTTCTGGGCTCAGAGGCTGGGAA
GGGGTGGGTCCGGGGGCGGGCTCAGGGGCGGGCTCAGGGGCGGGGCGGGCGCCCGAAGGTCCTCCGGAGG
CCCGGCATTCTGCACGCTTCAAAAGCGCACGTCTGCCGCGCTGTTCTCCTCTTCCTCATCTCCGGGCCTT
TCGACCTGCATCCATCTAGATCTCGAGCAGCTGAAGCTTACCATGACCGAGTACAAGCCCACGGTGCGCC
TCGCCACCCGCGACGACGTCCCCAGGGCCGTACGCACCCTCGCCGCCGCGTTCGCCGACTACCCCGCCAC
GCGCCACACCGTCGATCCGGACCGCCACATCGAGCGGGTCACCGAGCTGCAAGAACTCTTCCTCACGCGC
GTCGGGCTCGACATCGGCAAGGTGTGGGTCGCGGACGACGGCGCCGCGGTGGCGGTCTGGACCACGCCGG
AGAGCGTCGAAGCGGGGGCGGTGTTCGCCGAGATCGGCCCGCGCATGGCCGAGTTGAGCGGTTCCCGGCT
GGCCGCGCAGCAACAGATGGAAGGCCTCCTGGCGCCGCACCGGCCCAAGGAGCCCGCGTGGTTCCTGGCC
ACCGTCGGAGTCTCGCCCGACCACCAGGGCAAGGGTCTGGGCAGCGCCGTCGTGCTCCCCGGAGTGGAGG
CGGCCGAGCGCGCCGGGGTGCCCGCCTTCCTGGAGACCTCCGCGCCCCGCAACCTCCCCTTCTACGAGCG
GCTCGGCTTCACCGTCACCGCCGACGTCGAGGTGCCCGAAGGACCGCGCACCTGGTGCATGACCCGCAAG
CCCGGTGCCTGAACGCGTTAAGTCGACAATCAACCTCTGGATTACAAAATTTGTGAAAGATTGACTGGTA
TTCTTAACTATGTTGCTCCTTTTACGCTATGTGGATACGCTGCTTTAATGCCTTTGTATCATGCTATTGC
TTCCCGTATGGCTTTCATTTTCTCCTCCTTGTATAAATCCTGGTTGCTGTCTCTTTATGAGGAGTTGTGG
CCCGTTGTCAGGCAACGTGGCGTGGTGTGCACTGTGTTTGCTGACGCAACCCCCACTGGTTGGGGCATTG
CCACCACCTGTCAGCTCCTTTCCGGGACTTTCGCTTTCCCCCTCCCTATTGCCACGGCGGAACTCATCGC
CGCCTGCCTTGCCCGCTGCTGGACAGGGGCTCGGCTGTTGGGCACTGACAATTCCGTGGTGTTGTCGGGG
AAATCATCGTCCTTTCCTTGGCTGCTCGCCTGTGTTGCCACCTGGATTCTGCGCGGGACGTCCTTCTGCT
ACGTCCCTTCGGCCCTCAATCCAGCGGACCTTCCTTCCCGCGGCCTGCTGCCGGCTCTGCGGCCTCTTCC
GCGTCTTCGCCTTCGCCCTCAGACGAGTCGGATCTCCCTTTGGGCCGCCTCCCCGCGTCGACTTTAAGAC
CAATGACTTACAAGGCAGCTGTAGATCTTAGCCACTTTTTAAAAGAAAAGGGGGGACTGGAAGGGCTAAT
TCACTCCCAACGAAGACAAGATCTGCTTTTTGCTTGTACTGGGTCTCTCTGGTTAGACCAGATCTGAGCC
TGGGAGCTCTCTGGCTAACTAGGGAACCCACTGCTTAAGCCTCAATAAAGCTTGCCTTGAGTGCTTCAAG
TAGTGTGTGCCCGTCTGTTGTGTGACTCTGGTAACTAGAGATCCCTCAGACCCTTTTAGTCAGTGTGGAA
AATCTCTAGCAGGGCCAGTTTAAACCCGCTGATCAGCCTCGACTGTGCCTTCTAGTTGCCAGCCATCTGT
TGTTTGCCCCTCCCCCGTGCCTTCCTTGACCCTGGAAGGTGCCACTCCCACTGTCCTTTCCTAATAAAAT
GAGGAAATTGCATCGCATTGTCTGAGTAGGTGTCATTCTATTCTGGGGGGTGGGGTGGGGCAGGACAGCA
AGGGGGAGGATTGGGAAGACAATAGCAGGCATGCTGGGGATGCGGTGGGCTCTATGGCTTCTGAGGCGGA
AAGAACCAGCTGGGGCTCTAGGGGGTATCCCC
[124 nt withheld, positions 5633-5756]
C
[91 nt withheld, positions 5758-5848]
A
[49 nt withheld, positions 5850-5898]
CCTTTGACGTTGGAGTCCACGTTCTTT
[37 nt withheld, positions 5926-5962]
ACCCTATCTCGGTCTATTCTTTTGATTTATAAGGGATTTTGCCGATTTCGGCCTATTGGTTAAAAAATGA
GCTGATTTAACAAAAATTTAACGCGAATTAATTCTGTGGAATGTGTGTCAGTTAGGGTGTGGAAAGTCCC
CAGGCTCCCCAGCAGGCAGAAGTATGCAAAGCATGCATCTCAATTAGTCAGCAACCAGGTGTGGAAAGTC
CCCAGGCTCCCCAGCAGGCAGAAGTATGCAAAGCATGCATCTCAATTAGTCAGCAACCATAGTCCCGCCC
CTAACTCCGCCCATCCCGCCCCTAACTCCGCCCAGTTCCGCCCATTCTCCGCCCCATGGCTGACTAATTT
TTTTTATTTATGCAGAGGCCGAGGCCGCCTCTGCCTCTGAGCTATTCCAGAAGTAGTGAGGAGGCTTTTT
TGGAGGCCTAGGCTTTTGCAAAAAGCTCCCGGGAGCTTGTATATCCATTTTCGGATCTGATCAGCACGTG
TTGACAATTAATCATCGGCATAGTATATCGGCATAGTATAATACGACAAGGTGAGGAACTAAACCATGGC
CAAGTTGACCAGTGCCGTTCCGGTGCTCACCGCGCGCGACGTCGCCGGAGCGGTCGAGTTCTGGACCGAC
CGGCTCGGGTTCTCCCGGGACTTCGTGGAGGACGACTTCGCCGGTGTGGTCCGGGACGACGTGACCCTGT
TCATCAGCGCGGTCCAGGACCAGGTGGTGCCGGACAACACCCTGGCCTGGGTGTGGGTGCGCGGCCTGGA
CGAGCTGTACGCCGAGTGGTCGGAGGTCGTGTCCACGAACTTCCGGGACGCCTCCGGGCCGGCCATGACC
GAGATCGGCGAGCAGCCGTGGGGGCGGGAGTTCGCCCTGCGCGACCCGGCCGGCAACTGCGTGCACTTCG
TGGCCGAGGAGCAGGACTGACACGTGCTACGAGATTTCGATTCCACCGCCGCCTTCTATGAAAGGTTGGG
CTTCGGAATCGTTTTCCGGGACGCCGGCTGGATGATCCTCCAGCGCGGGGATCTCATGCTGGAGTTCTTC
GCCCACCCCAACTTGTTTATTGCAGCTTATAATGGTTACAAATAAAGCAATAGCATCACAAATTTCACAA
ATAAAGCATTTTTTTCACTGCATTCTAGTTGTGGTTTGTCCAAACTCATCAATGTATCTTATCATGTCTG
TATACCGTCGACCTCTAGCTAGAGCTTGGCGTAATCATGGTCATAGCTGTTTCCTGTGTGAAATTGTTAT
CCGCTCACAATTCCACACAACATACGAGCCGGAAGCATAAAGTGTAAAGCCTGGGGTGCCTAATGAGTGA
GCTAACTCACATTAATTGCGTTGCGCTCACTGCCCGCTTTCCAGTCGGGAAACCTGTCGTGCCAGCTGCA
TTAATGAATCGGCCAACGCGCGGGGAGAGGCGGTTTGCGTATTGGGCGCTCTTCCGCTTCCTCGCTCACT
GACTCGCTGCGCTCGGTCGTTCGGCTGCGGCGAGCGGTATCAGCTCACTCAAAGGCGGTAATACGGTTAT
CCACAGAATCAGGGGATAACGCAGGAAAGAACATGTGAGCAAAAGGCCAGCAAAAGGCCAGGAACCGTAA
AAAGGCCGCGTTGCTGGCGTTTTTCCATAGGCTCCGCCCCCCTGACGAGCATCACAAAAATCGACGCTCA
AGTCAGAGGTGGCGAAACCCGACAGGACTATAAAGATACCAGGCGTTTCCCCCTGGAAGCTCCCTCGTGC
GCTCTCCTGTTCCGACCCTGCCGCTTACCGGATACCTGTCCGCCTTTCTCCCTTCGGGAAGCGTGGCGCT
TTCTCATAGCTCACGCTGTAGGTATCTCAGTTCGGTGTAGGTCGTTCGCTCCAAGCTGGGCTGTGTGCAC
GAACCCCCCGTTCAGCCCGACCGCTGCGCCTTATCCGGTAACTATCGTCTTGAGTCCAACCCGGTAAGAC
ACGACTTATCGCCACTGGCAGCAGCCACTGGTAACAGGATTAGCAGAGCGAGGTATGTAGGCGGTGCTAC
AGAGTTCTTGAAGTGGTGGCCTAACTACGGCTACACTAGAAGAACAGTATTTGGTATCTGCGCTCTGCTG
AAGCCAGTTACCTTCGGAAAAAGAGTTGGTAGCTCTTGATCCGGCAAACAAACCACCGCTGGTAGCGGTG
GTTTTTTTGTTTGCAAGCAGCAGATTACGCGCAGAAAAAAAGGATCTCAAGAAGATCCTTTGATCTTTTC
TACGGGGTCTGACGCTCAGTGGAACGAAAACTCACGTTAAGGGATTTTGGTCATGAGATTATCAAAAAGG
ATCTTCACCTAGATCCTTTTAAATTAAAAATGAAGTTTTAAATCAATCTAAAGTATATATGAGTAAACTT
GGTCTGACAGTTACCAATGCTTAATCAGTGAGGCACCTATCTCAGCGATCTGTCTATTTCGTTCATCCAT
AGTTGCCTGACTCCCCGTCGTGTAGATAACTACGATACGGGAGGGCTTACCATCTGGCCCCAGTGCTGCA
ATGATACCGCGAGACCCACGCTCACCGGCTCCAGATTTATCAGCAATAAACCAGCCAGCCGGAAGGGCCG
AGCGCAGAAGTGGTCCTGCAACTTTATCCGCCTCCATCCAGTCTATTAATTGTTGCCGGGAAGCTAGAGT
AAGTAGTTCGCCAGTTAATAGTTTGCGCAACGTTGTTGCCATTGCTACAGGCATCGTGGTGTCACGCTCG
TCGTTTGGTATGGCTTCATTCAGCTCCGGTTCCCAACGATCAAGGCGAGTTACATGATCCCCCATGTTGT
GCAAAAAAGCGGTTAGCTCCTTCGGTCCTCCGATCGTTGTCAGAAGTAAGTTGGCCGCAGTGTTATCACT
CATGGTTATGGCAGCACTGCATAATTCTCTTACTGTCATGCCATCCGTAAGATGCTTTTCTGTGACTGGT
GAGTACTCAACCAAGTCATTCTGAGAATAGTGTATGCGGCGACCGAGTTGCTCTTGCCCGGCGTCAATAC
GGGATAATACCGCGCCACATAGCAGAACTTTAAAAGTGCTCATCATTGGAAAACGTTCTTCGGGGCGAAA
ACTCTCAAGGATCTTACCGCTGTTGAGATCCAGTTCGATGTAACCCACTCGTGCACCCAACTGATCTTCA
GCATCTTTTACTTTCACCAGCGTTTCTGGGTGAGCAAAAACAGGAAGGCAAAATGCCGCAAAAAAGGGAA
TAAGGGCGACACGGAAATGTTGAATACTCATACTCTTCCTTTTTCAATATTATTGAAGCATTTATCAGGG
TTATTGTCTCATGAGCGGATACATATTTGAATGTATTTAGAAAAATAAACAAATAGGGGTTCCGCGCACA
TTTCCCCGAAAAGTGCCACCTGAC
Features (pLannotate 1.2.2; 30 found; start..end, strand, type, name):
     31..83      -  misc_feature   bom (fragment): basis of mobility region from pBR322
    238..617     +  enhancer       CMV enhancer: human cytomegalovirus immediate early enhancer
    618..817     +  promoter       CMV promoter: human cytomegalovirus (CMV) immediate early promoter
    835..1015    +  LTR            5' LTR (truncated): truncated 5' long terminal repeat (LTR) from HIV-1
   1062..1187    +  misc_feature   HIV-1 Ψ: packaging signal of human immunodeficiency virus type 1
   1171..1533    +  CDS            HIV-1 gag (fragment): gag protein from human immunodeficiency virus 1; gag
   1679..1912    +  misc_feature   RRE: The Rev response element (RRE) of HIV-1 allows for Rev-dependent mRNA export from the nucleus to the cytoplasm.
   2289..2389    +  CDS            Rev (fragment): human immunodeficiency virus 1 (HIV-1) Rev protein; rev; enhances nuclear export of unspliced and incompletely spliced viral mRNAs
   2439..2556    +  misc_feature   cPPT/CTS: central polypurine tract and central termination sequence of HIV-1
   2950..3190    +  promoter       U6 promoter: RNA polymerase III promoter for human U6 snRNA
   3284..3783    +  promoter       PGK promoter: mouse phosphoglycerate kinase 1 promoter
   3823..4422    +  CDS            PuroR (fragment): puromycin N-acetyltransferase; pac from Streptomyces; confers resistance to puromycin
   4438..5026    +  misc_feature   WPRE: woodchuck hepatitis virus posttranscriptional regulatory element
   5077..5096    +  misc_feature   cPPT/CTS (fragment): central polypurine tract and central termination sequence of HIV-1
   5098..5331    +  LTR            3' LTR (ΔU3): self-inactivating 3' long terminal repeat (LTR) from HIV-1
   5363..5587    +  polyA_signal   bGH poly(A) signal: bovine growth hormone polyadenylation signal
   5591..5612    +  promoter       SV40 promoter (fragment): SV40 enhancer and early promoter
   5633..6061    +  rep_origin     f1 ori (sequence partly withheld): f1 bacteriophage origin of replication; arrow indicates direction of (+) strand synthesis
   6075..6404    +  promoter       SV40 promoter: SV40 enhancer and early promoter
   6452..6499    +  promoter       EM7 promoter: synthetic bacterial promoter&nbsp
   6518..6892    +  CDS            BleoR: antibiotic-binding protein; Sh ble from Streptoalloteichus hindustanus; confers resistance to bleomycin, phleomycin, and Zeocin™
   6902..7027    +  CDS            ble (fragment): BLE_KLEPN - Experimental evidence at protein level: Swiss-Prot protein existence level 1. Binding protein with a strong affinity to the bleomycin family of antibiotics. Binds to CL990; an antimitotic-antibiotic compound. From Klebsiella pneumoniae.
   7022..7143    +  polyA_signal   SV40 poly(A) signal: SV40 polyadenylation signal
   7216..7232    -  protein_bind   lac operator: The lac repressor binds to the lac operator to inhibit transcription in E. coli. This inhibition can be relieved by adding lactose or isopropyl-β-D-thiogalactopyranoside (IPTG). lac repressor encoded by lacI
   7240..7270    -  promoter       lac promoter: promoter for the E. coli lac operon
   7285..7306    -  protein_bind   CAP binding site: CAP binding activates transcription in the presence of cAMP. E. coli catabolite activator protein
   7319..7411    -  CDS            lacI (fragment): lac repressor; lacI; The lac repressor binds to the lac operator to inhibit transcription in E. coli. This inhibition can be relieved by adding lactose or isopropyl-β-D-thiogalactopyranoside (IPTG).
   7594..8182    -  rep_origin     ori: high-copy-number ColE1/pMB1/pBR322/pUC origin of replication
   8353..9213    -  CDS            AmpR: β-lactamase; bla; confers resistance to ampicillin, carbenicillin, and related antibiotics
   9214..9318    -  promoter       AmpR promoter: bla
