[The description below was written by a language model from this plasmid's Addgene catalogue record and pLannotate feature annotations shown in this document.]
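Description:
pLenti_mpx_AsCas12a_h7SK(PacI)_U6(I-SceI)_PGK-puro is a third-generation-style, self-inactivating HIV-1 lentiviral transfer plasmid of about 9.3 kb, built on the pLentiCRISPRv2 backbone and designed to express two AsCas12a guide RNAs from one vector. It is propagated in E. coli as a high-copy plasmid through a ColE1/pUC-type origin with ampicillin selection. An f1 origin is also present, which fits the stated use in 3Cs library generation, although the record does not describe its role. The backbone further carries an SV40/EM7-driven bleomycin/Zeocin resistance cassette located outside the LTRs, so it is not part of the packaged viral genome.

The viral portion begins with a CMV enhancer/promoter fused to a truncated 5' LTR, which drives genomic RNA production in packaging cells. This is followed by the Ψ packaging signal, a gag fragment, the RRE for Rev-dependent export, and the cPPT/CTS. The payload consists of two RNA polymerase III guide cassettes, one under the human 7SK promoter and one under the human U6 promoter. The plasmid name suggests that they contain PacI and I-SceI sites respectively, presumably as placeholders in the guide positions, and the catalogue lists the guide content as non-targeting. The automated annotation detects only the U6 promoter; the h7SK cassette is not annotated, though an unannotated stretch lies upstream of U6. Downstream, a mouse PGK promoter drives puromycin N-acetyltransferase for selection of transduced mammalian cells, followed by a WPRE and the ΔU3 3' LTR. No Cas12a coding sequence is annotated, so the nuclease must be supplied separately. The construct serves as the template for building combinatorial dual-guide AsCas12a libraries for pooled screens.
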