Addgene plasmid #189633: pLenti_mpx_AsCas12a_h7SK(PacI)_U6(I-SceI)_PGK-puro
Purpose: Lentiviral expression of dual AsCas12a gRNAs for generating combinatorial AsCas12a 3Cs libraries
Depositing lab: Manuel Kaulich. Depositing organization: Goethe-Universitaet Frankfurt am Main. Publication: Optimized metrics for orthogonal combinatorial CRISPR screens. Cetin R, Wegner M, Luwisch L, Saud S, Achmedov T, Susser S, Vera-Guapi A, Muller K, Matthess Y, Quandt E, Schaubeck S, Beisel CL, Kaulich M. Sci Rep. 2023 May 6;13(1):7405. doi: 10.1038/s41598-023-34597-8. PubMed 37149686.
Backbone
  Vector backbone: pLentiCRISPRv2 backbone
  Backbone size w/o insert (bp): 9347
  Vector type: Mammalian Expression, Lentiviral, CRISPR
  Selectable markers: Puromycin
Growth in bacteria
  Bacterial resistance: Ampicillin, 100 μg/mL
  Growth temperature: 37°C
  Growth strain: NEB Stable
  Copy number: High Copy
Gene/Insert
  Gene/Insert name: h7SK Cas12a gRNA cassette, hU6 Cas12a gRNA cassette, PGK puro cassette
  gRNA/shRNA sequence: non targeting gRNA
Terms and licenses: Academic/Nonprofit Terms; Industry Terms: Not Available to Industry
How to cite: pLenti_mpx_AsCas12a_h7SK(PacI)_U6(I-SceI)_PGK-puro was a gift from Manuel Kaulich (Addgene plasmid # 189633 ; http://n2t.net/addgene:189633 ; RRID:Addgene_189633)
